Addgene plasmid #215907: pcDNA.5.1-FHS-TNRC6A-SD-S1332A/S1346A
Purpose: Expression of TNRC6A-silencing domain (SD) with S1332A/S1346A mutation
Depositing lab: Kumiko Ui-Tei. Depositing organization: The University of Tokyo. Publication: Identification of Phosphorylated Amino Acids in Human TNRC6A C-Terminal Region and Their Effects on the Interaction with the CCR4-NOT Complex. Munakata F, Suzawa M, Ui-Tei K. Genes (Basel). 2021 Feb 13;12(2):271. doi: 10.3390/genes12020271. PubMed 33668648.
Backbone
  Vector backbone: pcDNA5/FRT/TO
  Vector type: Mammalian Expression
Growth in bacteria
  Bacterial resistance: Ampicillin, 100 μg/mL
  Growth temperature: 37°C
  Growth strain: DH5alpha
  Copy number: High Copy
Gene/Insert
  Gene/Insert name: TNRC6A
  Species: H. sapiens (human)
  Mutation: contain aa1224-1709, S1332A, S1346A
  Entrez Gene: TNRC6A (a.k.a. CAGH26, FAME6, GW1, GW182, TNRC6)
  Tag / fusion protein: Flag-HA-SBP (N terminal on insert)
  Cloning method: Restriction Enzyme; 5′ cloning site Unknown (unknown if destroyed)
Terms and licenses: Academic/Nonprofit Terms; Industry Terms: Not Available to Industry
How to cite: pcDNA.5.1-FHS-TNRC6A-SD-S1332A/S1346A was a gift from Kumiko Ui-Tei (Addgene plasmid # 215907 ; http://n2t.net/addgene:215907 ; RRID:Addgene_215907)
