[The description below was written by a language model from this plasmid's Addgene catalogue record and pLannotate feature annotations shown in this document.]
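Description:
pcDNA.5.1-FHS-TNRC6A-SD-S1332A/S1346A is a mammalian expression plasmid of about 6.8 kb built on the pcDNA5/FRT/TO backbone. It is propagated in E. coli through a high-copy ColE1/pUC-type origin and selected with ampicillin (AmpR under its own bla promoter). Expression of the insert is driven by the CMV immediate-early enhancer and promoter. Two short tet operator matches lie immediately downstream of the promoter, the arrangement that makes this backbone repressible by Tet repressor and inducible with tetracycline or doxycycline in cells expressing TetR; in other cells the promoter is constitutive. Transcripts terminate at the bGH polyadenylation signal. The backbone also carries an FRT site directly upstream of a hygromycin resistance coding sequence, which has no annotated promoter of its own and is followed by an SV40 poly(A) signal. This layout allows FLP-mediated integration into a host cell line with a matching genomic FRT site, with hygromycin selection of integrants.

The payload is the C-terminal silencing domain of human TNRC6A (GW182), amino acids 1224–1709, carrying two serine-to-alanine substitutions, S1332A and S1346A. It is fused at its N terminus to a tandem Flag-HA-SBP tag for detection and for affinity purification on antibody or streptavidin resins. The automated annotation labels the coding region by its mouse Tnrc6a homologue, but the catalogue entry lists the insert as human. TNRC6A acts as a scaffold in miRNA-mediated silencing, bridging Argonaute proteins to deadenylase complexes. According to the associated publication's title, this construct belongs to work identifying phosphorylated residues in the TNRC6A C-terminal region and their effects on interaction with the CCR4-NOT complex. The alanine substitutions presumably serve as non-phosphorylatable variants for comparison with the wild-type domain.
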