Features (pLannotate 1.2.2; 27 found; start..end, strand, type, name):
     28..80      -  misc_feature   bom (fragment): basis of mobility region from pBR322
    235..614     +  enhancer       CMV enhancer: human cytomegalovirus immediate early enhancer
    615..818     +  promoter       CMV promoter: human cytomegalovirus (CMV) immediate early promoter
    820..839     +  promoter       PLtetO-1 promoter (fragment): modified phage lambda PL promoter with tet operator sites (Lutz and Bujard, 1997)
    841..860     +  promoter       PLtetO-1 promoter (fragment): modified phage lambda PL promoter with tet operator sites (Lutz and Bujard, 1997)
    868..901     +  promoter       TRE3GV promoter (fragment): 3rd-generation Tet-responsive promoter that can be activated by binding of Tet-On® 3G, optimized for retroviral and lentiviral vectors
    971..990     +  misc_feature   MCS (fragment): pBluescript multiple cloning site
    998..1021    +  CDS            3xFLAG (fragment): three tandem FLAG® epitope tags
   1022..1049    +  CDS            3xHA (fragment): three tandem HA epitope tags
   1052..1165    +  CDS            SBP: streptavidin-binding peptide selected from a peptide library; binds streptavidin with nanomolar affinity (Keefe et al., 2001)
   1154..2638    +  CDS            Tnrc6a (fragment): TNR6A_MOUSE - Also known as Kiaa1460. Experimental evidence at protein level: Swiss-Prot protein existence level 1. Plays a role in RNA-mediated gene silencing by both micro- RNAs (miRNAs) and short interfering RNAs (siRNAs) (PubMed:22187428). Required for miRNA-dependent repression of translation and for siRNA- dependent endonucleolytic cleavage of complementary mRNAs by argonaute family proteins (PubMed:22187428). As a scaffolding protein, associates with argonaute proteins bound to partially complementary mRNAs, and can simultaneously recruit CCR4-NOT and PAN deadenylase complexes (By simil
   2642..2662    +  misc_feature   MCS (fragment): pBluescript multiple cloning site
   2702..2720    -  promoter       T7 promoter: promoter for bacteriophage T7 RNA polymerase
   2753..2977    +  polyA_signal   bGH poly(A) signal: bovine growth hormone polyadenylation signal
   2981..3002    +  promoter       SV40 promoter (fragment): SV40 enhancer and early promoter
   3023..3256    +  rep_origin     f1 ori (fragment) (sequence partly withheld): f1 bacteriophage origin of replication; arrow indicates direction of (+) strand synthesis
   3261..3308    +  protein_bind   FRT: FLP-mediated recombination occurs in the 8-bp core sequence TCTAGAAA (Turan and Bode, 2011). FLP recombinase from the Saccharomyces cerevisiae 2μ plasmid
   3316..4338    +  CDS            HygR: aminoglycoside phosphotransferase from E. coli; aph(4)-Ia; confers resistance to hygromycin
   4348..4473    +  CDS            ble (fragment): BLE_KLEPN - Experimental evidence at protein level: Swiss-Prot protein existence level 1. Binding protein with a strong affinity to the bleomycin family of antibiotics. Binds to CL990; an antimitotic-antibiotic compound. From Klebsiella pneumoniae.
   4468..4589    +  polyA_signal   SV40 poly(A) signal: SV40 polyadenylation signal
   4662..4678    -  protein_bind   lac operator: The lac repressor binds to the lac operator to inhibit transcription in E. coli. This inhibition can be relieved by adding lactose or isopropyl-β-D-thiogalactopyranoside (IPTG). lac repressor encoded by lacI
   4686..4716    -  promoter       lac promoter: promoter for the E. coli lac operon
   4731..4752    -  protein_bind   CAP binding site: CAP binding activates transcription in the presence of cAMP. E. coli catabolite activator protein
   4765..4857    -  CDS            lacI (fragment): lac repressor; lacI; The lac repressor binds to the lac operator to inhibit transcription in E. coli. This inhibition can be relieved by adding lactose or isopropyl-β-D-thiogalactopyranoside (IPTG).
   5040..5628    -  rep_origin     ori: high-copy-number ColE1/pMB1/pBR322/pUC origin of replication
   5799..6659    -  CDS            AmpR: β-lactamase; bla; confers resistance to ampicillin, carbenicillin, and related antibiotics
   6660..6764    -  promoter       AmpR promoter: bla
>Addgene plasmid #215907 | pcDNA.5.1-FHS-TNRC6A-SD-S1332A/S1346A | addgene full sequence | sequence record 443704 | Addgene NGS Result
GACGGATCGGGAGATCTCCCGATCCCCTATGGTGCACTCTCAGTACAATCTGCTCTGATGCCGCATAGTT
AAGCCAGTATCTGCTCCCTGCTTGTGTGTTGGAGGTCGCTGAGTAGTGCGCGAGCAAAATTTAAGCTACA
ACAAGGCAAGGCTTGACCGACAATTGCATGAAGAATCTGCTTAGGGTTAGGCGTTTTGCGCTGCTTCGCG
ATGTACGGGCCAGATATACGCGTTGACATTGATTATTGACTAGTTATTAATAGTAATCAATTACGGGGTC
ATTAGTTCATAGCCCATATATGGAGTTCCGCGTTACATAACTTACGGTAAATGGCCCGCCTGGCTGACCG
CCCAACGACCCCCGCCCATTGACGTCAATAATGACGTATGTTCCCATAGTAACGCCAATAGGGACTTTCC
ATTGACGTCAATGGGTGGAGTATTTACGGTAAACTGCCCACTTGGCAGTACATCAAGTGTATCATATGCC
AAGTACGCCCCCTATTGACGTCAATGACGGTAAATGGCCCGCCTGGCATTATGCCCAGTACATGACCTTA
TGGGACTTTCCTACTTGGCAGTACATCTACGTATTAGTCATCGCTATTACCATGGTGATGCGGTTTTGGC
AGTACATCAATGGGCGTGGATAGCGGTTTGACTCACGGGGATTTCCAAGTCTCCACCCCATTGACGTCAA
TGGGAGTTTGTTTTGGCACCAAAATCAACGGGACTTTCCAAAATGTCGTAACAACTCCGCCCCATTGACG
CAAATGGGCGGTAGGCGTGTACGGTGGGAGGTCTATATAAGCAGAGCTCTCCCTATCAGTGATAGAGATC
TCCCTATCAGTGATAGAGATCGTCGACGAGCTCGTTTAGTGAACCGTCAGATCGCCTGGAGACGCCATCC
ACGCTGTTTTGACCTCCATAGAAGACACCGGGACCGATCCAGCCTCCGGACTCTAGCGTTTCCACCGCGG
TGGCGGCCGCCACCATGGATTACAAGGATGACGACGATAAGTACCCATACGATGTTCCAGATTACGCTTC
TATGGACGAGAAGACCACCGGCTGGCGGGGCGGCCACGTGGTGGAGGGCCTGGCCGGCGAGCTGGAGCAG
CTGCGGGCCAGGCTGGAGCACCACCCTCAGGGCCAGCGGGAGCCCTGCCCGGGCGGATCCCCACTCCATC
AGCCAGCCATGAAGTCTTTCCTTGACAATGTCATGCCCCACACTACACCTGAGCTGCAAAAAGGGCCATC
ACCAATAAATGCTTTCAGCAACTTCCCTATAGGCTTGAACTCAAACTTGAATGTAAATATGGATATGAAC
AGTATTAAAGAGCCACAGTCAAGACTAAGGAAGTGGACGACAGTGGACAGCATTTCTGTGAACACATCTT
TGGATCAAAACTCCAGCAAACATGGTGCTATTTCAAGTGGTTTCAGGCTGGAAGAGTCTCCATTTGTTCC
CTATGACTTTATGAACAGCAGTACTTCACCAGCCGCTCCTCCAGGTTCAATAGGAGATGGCTGGCCACGT
GCCAAAGCTCCTAACGGCTCTAGCAGTGTTAATTGGCCACCAGAATTTCGTCCTGGTGAGCCATGGAAAG
GTTATCCAAACATTGACCCTGAAACTGACCCTTACGTCACTCCTGGCAGTGTCATAAACAATCTTTCAAT
TAATACTGTGCGGGAAGTTGACCACCTCAGGGACAGGAACAGTGGGTCATCCTCATCCTTGAACACCACG
CTGCCTTCAACTAGTGCCTGGTCATCCATTCGTGCCTCCAACTACAACGTTCCCCTCAGCAGTACAGCAC
AAAGCACTTCAGCCAGAAATAGTGATTCCAAATTGACATGGTCTCCTGGTTCAGTTACAAACACCTCTCT
GGCTCATGAGCTGTGGAAGGTCCCTTTGCCACCTAAAAACATCACTGCTCCGTCCCGCCCACCTCCGGGA
CTGACTGGTCAGAAGCCACCCTTGTCTACGTGGGATAATTCTCCCCTTCGTATAGGTGGAGGATGGGGAA
ATTCTGACGCCAGATATACCCCAGGTTCCAGCTGGGGTGAGAGCAGCTCAGGGAGAATAACAAATTGGCT
TGTTCTAAAAAACCTTACACCTCAGATCGATGGCTCAACTCTGCGCACTCTGTGCATGCAGCACGGCCCG
CTGATCACATTCCACCTGAACCTCCCTCACGGAAATGCTCTGGTCCGCTACAGTTCAAAAGAAGAGGTAG
TGAAGGCACAAAAGTCTCTGCACATGTGTGTACTGGGGAATACTACTATTCTTGCTGAGTTTGCCAGTGA
AGAGGAGATCAGTCGTTTCTTTGCACAAAGCCAGTCTCTGACCCCTTCTCCCGGCTGGCAGTCTCTCGGG
TCCAGCCAGAGCCGGCTGGGCTCCCTCGACTGTTCCCACTCATTCTCCAGCCGGACCGATCTCAATCACT
GGAATGGTGCTGGGCTGTCGGGAACTAACTGTGGAGACCTTCACGGCACTTCACTCTGGGGGACCCCGCA
TTATTCCACAAGCCTGTGGGGTCCCCCAAGCAGCAGCGACCCCCGAGGAATTAGCAGCCCATCTCCCATT
AACGCTTTTCTTTCTGTTGACCACCTGGGTGGGGGTGGAGAGTCCATGTAACTCGAGGGGGGGCCCGGTA
CCTTAATTAATTAAGGTACCAGGTAAGTGTACCCAATTCGCCCTATAGTGAGTCGTATTACAATTCACTC
GAAACCCGCTGATCAGCCTCGACTGTGCCTTCTAGTTGCCAGCCATCTGTTGTTTGCCCCTCCCCCGTGC
CTTCCTTGACCCTGGAAGGTGCCACTCCCACTGTCCTTTCCTAATAAAATGAGGAAATTGCATCGCATTG
TCTGAGTAGGTGTCATTCTATTCTGGGGGGTGGGGTGGGGCAGGACAGCAAGGGGGAGGATTGGGAAGAC
AATAGCAGGCATGCTGGGGATGCGGTGGGCTCTATGGCTTCTGAGGCGGAAAGAACCAGCTGGGGCTCTA
GGGGGTATCCCC
[124 nt withheld, positions 3023-3146]
C
[91 nt withheld, positions 3148-3238]
AGGGTGATGGTTCACGTACCTAGAAGTTCCTATTCCGAAGTTCCTATTCTCTAGAAAGTATAGGAACTTC
CTTGGCCAAAAAGCCTGAACTCACCGCGACGTCTGTCGAGAAGTTTCTGATCGAAAAGTTCGACAGCGTC
TCCGACCTGATGCAGCTCTCGGAGGGCGAAGAATCTCGTGCTTTCAGCTTCGATGTAGGAGGGCGTGGAT
ATGTCCTGCGGGTAAATAGCTGCGCCGATGGTTTCTACAAAGATCGTTATGTTTATCGGCACTTTGCATC
GGCCGCGCTCCCGATTCCGGAAGTGCTTGACATTGGGGAATTCAGCGAGAGCCTGACCTATTGCATCTCC
CGCCGTGCACAGGGTGTCACGTTGCAAGACCTGCCTGAAACCGAACTGCCCGCTGTTCTGCAGCCGGTCG
CGGAGGCCATGGATGCGATCGCTGCGGCCGATCTTAGCCAGACGAGCGGGTTCGGCCCATTCGGACCGCA
AGGAATCGGTCAATACACTACATGGCGTGATTTCATATGCGCGATTGCTGATCCCCATGTGTATCACTGG
CAAACTGTGATGGACGACACCGTCAGTGCGTCCGTCGCGCAGGCTCTCGATGAGCTGATGCTTTGGGCCG
AGGACTGCCCCGAAGTCCGGCACCTCGTGCACGCGGATTTCGGCTCCAACAATGTCCTGACGGACAATGG
CCGCATAACAGCGGTCATTGACTGGAGCGAGGCGATGTTCGGGGATTCCCAATACGAGGTCGCCAACATC
TTCTTCTGGAGGCCGTGGTTGGCTTGTATGGAGCAGCAGACGCGCTACTTCGAGCGGAGGCATCCGGAGC
TTGCAGGATCGCCGCGGCTCCGGGCGTATATGCTCCGCATTGGTCTTGACCAACTCTATCAGAGCTTGGT
TGACGGCAATTTCGATGATGCAGCTTGGGCGCAGGGTCGATGCGACGCAATCGTCCGATCCGGAGCCGGG
ACTGTCGGGCGTACACAAATCGCCCGCAGAAGCGCGGCCGTCTGGACCGATGGCTGTGTAGAAGTACTCG
CCGATAGTGGAAACCGACGCCCCAGCACTCGTCCGAGGGCAAAGGAATAGCACGTACTACGAGATTTCGA
TTCCACCGCCGCCTTCTATGAAAGGTTGGGCTTCGGAATCGTTTTCCGGGACGCCGGCTGGATGATCCTC
CAGCGCGGGGATCTCATGCTGGAGTTCTTCGCCCACCCCAACTTGTTTATTGCAGCTTATAATGGTTACA
AATAAAGCAATAGCATCACAAATTTCACAAATAAAGCATTTTTTTCACTGCATTCTAGTTGTGGTTTGTC
CAAACTCATCAATGTATCTTATCATGTCTGTATACCGTCGACCTCTAGCTAGAGCTTGGCGTAATCATGG
TCATAGCTGTTTCCTGTGTGAAATTGTTATCCGCTCACAATTCCACACAACATACGAGCCGGAAGCATAA
AGTGTAAAGCCTGGGGTGCCTAATGAGTGAGCTAACTCACATTAATTGCGTTGCGCTCACTGCCCGCTTT
CCAGTCGGGAAACCTGTCGTGCCAGCTGCATTAATGAATCGGCCAACGCGCGGGGAGAGGCGGTTTGCGT
ATTGGGCGCTCTTCCGCTTCCTCGCTCACTGACTCGCTGCGCTCGGTCGTTCGGCTGCGGCGAGCGGTAT
CAGCTCACTCAAAGGCGGTAATACGGTTATCCACAGAATCAGGGGATAACGCAGGAAAGAACATGTGAGC
AAAAGGCCAGCAAAAGGCCAGGAACCGTAAAAAGGCCGCGTTGCTGGCGTTTTTCCATAGGCTCCGCCCC
CCTGACGAGCATCACAAAAATCGACGCTCAAGTCAGAGGTGGCGAAACCCGACAGGACTATAAAGATACC
AGGCGTTTCCCCCTGGAAGCTCCCTCGTGCGCTCTCCTGTTCCGACCCTGCCGCTTACCGGATACCTGTC
CGCCTTTCTCCCTTCGGGAAGCGTGGCGCTTTCTCATAGCTCACGCTGTAGGTATCTCAGTTCGGTGTAG
GTCGTTCGCTCCAAGCTGGGCTGTGTGCACGAACCCCCCGTTCAGCCCGACCGCTGCGCCTTATCCGGTA
ACTATCGTCTTGAGTCCAACCCGGTAAGACACGACTTATCGCCACTGGCAGCAGCCACTGGTAACAGGAT
TAGCAGAGCGAGGTATGTAGGCGGTGCTACAGAGTTCTTGAAGTGGTGGCCTAACTACGGCTACACTAGA
AGAACAGTATTTGGTATCTGCGCTCTGCTGAAGCCAGTTACCTTCGGAAAAAGAGTTGGTAGCTCTTGAT
CCGGCAAACAAACCACCGCTGGTAGCGGTGGTTTTTTTGTTTGCAAGCAGCAGATTACGCGCAGAAAAAA
AGGATCTCAAGAAGATCCTTTGATCTTTTCTACGGGGTCTGACGCTCAGTGGAACGAAAACTCACGTTAA
GGGATTTTGGTCATGAGATTATCAAAAAGGATCTTCACCTAGATCCTTTTAAATTAAAAATGAAGTTTTA
AATCAATCTAAAGTATATATGAGTAAACTTGGTCTGACAGTTACCAATGCTTAATCAGTGAGGCACCTAT
CTCAGCGATCTGTCTATTTCGTTCATCCATAGTTGCCTGACTCCCCGTCGTGTAGATAACTACGATACGG
GAGGGCTTACCATCTGGCCCCAGTGCTGCAATGATACCGCGAGACCCACGCTCACCGGCTCCAGATTTAT
CAGCAATAAACCAGCCAGCCGGAAGGGCCGAGCGCAGAAGTGGTCCTGCAACTTTATCCGCCTCCATCCA
GTCTATTAATTGTTGCCGGGAAGCTAGAGTAAGTAGTTCGCCAGTTAATAGTTTGCGCAACGTTGTTGCC
ATTGCTACAGGCATCGTGGTGTCACGCTCGTCGTTTGGTATGGCTTCATTCAGCTCCGGTTCCCAACGAT
CAAGGCGAGTTACATGATCCCCCATGTTGTGCAAAAAAGCGGTTAGCTCCTTCGGTCCTCCGATCGTTGT
CAGAAGTAAGTTGGCCGCAGTGTTATCACTCATGGTTATGGCAGCACTGCATAATTCTCTTACTGTCATG
CCATCCGTAAGATGCTTTTCTGTGACTGGTGAGTACTCAACCAAGTCATTCTGAGAATAGTGTATGCGGC
GACCGAGTTGCTCTTGCCCGGCGTCAATACGGGATAATACCGCGCCACATAGCAGAACTTTAAAAGTGCT
CATCATTGGAAAACGTTCTTCGGGGCGAAAACTCTCAAGGATCTTACCGCTGTTGAGATCCAGTTCGATG
TAACCCACTCGTGCACCCAACTGATCTTCAGCATCTTTTACTTTCACCAGCGTTTCTGGGTGAGCAAAAA
CAGGAAGGCAAAATGCCGCAAAAAAGGGAATAAGGGCGACACGGAAATGTTGAATACTCATACTCTTCCT
TTTTCAATATTATTGAAGCATTTATCAGGGTTATTGTCTCATGAGCGGATACATATTTGAATGTATTTAG
AAAAATAAACAAATAGGGGTTCCGCGCACATTTCCCCGAAAAGTGCCACCTGACGTC
