>Addgene plasmid #215907 | pcDNA.5.1-FHS-TNRC6A-SD-S1332A/S1346A | depositor partial sequence | sequence record 440650 | pcDNA.5.1-FHS-TNRC6A-SD-S1332A/S1346A sequence 1464 bps
ATGCCACTCCATCAGCCAGCCATGAAGTCTTTCCTTGACAATGTCATGCCCCACACTACACCTGAGCTGC
AAAAAGGGCCATCACCAATAAATGCTTTCAGCAACTTCCCTATAGGCTTGAACTCAAACTTGAATGTAAA
TATGGATATGAACAGTATTAAAGAGCCACAGTCAAGACTAAGGAAGTGGACGACAGTGGACAGCATTTCT
GTGAACACATCTTTGGATCAAAACTCCAGCAAACATGGTGCTATTTCAAGTGGTTTCAGGCTGGAAGAGT
CTCCATTTGTTCCCTATGACTTTATGAACAGCAGTACTTCACCAGCCGCTCCTCCAGGTTCAATAGGAGA
TGGCTGGCCACGTGCCAAAGCTCCTAACGGCTCTAGCAGTGTTAATTGGCCACCAGAATTTCGTCCTGGT
GAGCCATGGAAAGGTTATCCAAACATTGACCCTGAAACTGACCCTTACGTCACTCCTGGCAGTGTCATAA
ACAATCTTTCAATTAATACTGTGCGGGAAGTTGACCACCTCAGGGACAGGAACAGTGGGTCATCCTCATC
CTTGAACACCACGCTGCCTTCAACTAGTGCCTGGTCATCCATTCGTGCCTCCAACTACAACGTTCCCCTC
AGCAGTACAGCACAAAGCACTTCAGCCAGAAATAGTGATTCCAAATTGACATGGTCTCCTGGTTCAGTTA
CAAACACCTCTCTGGCTCATGAGCTGTGGAAGGTCCCTTTGCCACCTAAAAACATCACTGCTCCGTCCCG
CCCACCTCCGGGACTGACTGGTCAGAAGCCACCCTTGTCTACGTGGGATAATTCTCCCCTTCGTATAGGT
GGAGGATGGGGAAATTCTGACGCCAGATATACCCCAGGTTCCAGCTGGGGTGAGAGCAGCTCAGGGAGAA
TAACAAATTGGCTTGTTCTAAAAAACCTTACACCTCAGATCGATGGCTCAACTCTGCGCACTCTGTGCAT
GCAGCACGGCCCGCTGATCACATTCCACCTGAACCTCCCTCACGGAAATGCTCTGGTCCGCTACAGTTCA
AAAGAAGAGGTAGTGAAGGCACAAAAGTCTCTGCACATGTGTGTACTGGGGAACACTACTATTCTTGCTG
AGTTTGCCAGTGAAGAGGAGATCAGTCGTTTCTTTGCACAAAGCCAGTCTCTGACCCCTTCTCCCGGCTG
GCAGTCTCTCGGGTCCAGCCAGAGCCGGCTGGGCTCCCTCGACTGTTCCCACTCATTCTCCAGCCGGACC
GATCTCAATCACTGGAATGGTGCTGGGCTGTCGGGAACTAACTGTGGAGACCTTCACGGCACTTCACTCT
GGGGGACCCCGCATTATTCCACAAGCCTGTGGGGTCCCCCAAGCAGCAGCGACCCCCGAGGAATTAGCAG
CCCATCTCCCATTAACGCTTTTCTTTCTGTTGACCACCTGGGTGGGGGTGGAGAGTCCATGTAA
